Addgene plasmid #122117: Brg1 Del3 pET28a
Purpose: Expression Brg1 amino acids 836-1446 in bacteria
Depositing lab: Paul Herring. Depositing organization: Indiana University School of Medicine, Indianapolis. Publication: The SWI/SNF chromatin remodeling complex regulates myocardin-induced smooth muscle-specific gene expression. Zhou J, Zhang M, Fang H, El-Mounayri O, Rodenberg JM, Imbalzano AN, Herring BP. Arterioscler Thromb Vasc Biol. 2009 Jun;29(6):921-8. doi: 10.1161/ATVBAHA.109.187229. Epub 2009 Apr 2. PubMed 19342595.
Backbone
  Vector backbone: pET28a
  Backbone manufacturer: Novagen
  Vector type: Bacterial Expression
Growth in bacteria
  Bacterial resistance: Kanamycin, 50 μg/mL
  Growth temperature: 37°C
  Growth strain: DH5alpha
  Copy number: High Copy
Gene/Insert
  Gene/Insert name: Brg1 (alt name: SMARCA4)
  Species: H. sapiens (human)
  Insert size (bp): 1834
  Entrez Gene: SMARCA4 (a.k.a. BAF190, BAF190A, BRG1, CSS4, MRD16, OTSC12, RTPS2, SNF2, SNF2-beta, SNF2L4, SNF2LB, SWI2, hSNF2b)
  Tag / fusion protein: His-T7 (N terminal on backbone)
  Cloning method: Restriction Enzyme; 5′ cloning site Unknown (unknown if destroyed); 3′ cloning site Unknown (unknown if destroyed)
  Sequencing primers: 5′ T7; 3′ T7-term
Terms and licenses: Academic/Nonprofit Terms; Industry Terms: Not Available to Industry
How to cite: Brg1 Del3 pET28a was a gift from Paul Herring (Addgene plasmid # 122117 ; http://n2t.net/addgene:122117 ; RRID:Addgene_122117)
