[The description below was written by a language model from this plasmid's Addgene catalogue record and pLannotate feature annotations shown in this document.]
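Description:
Brg1 Del3 pET28a is a bacterial expression plasmid built on the Novagen pET28a backbone that produces a truncated form of the chromatin remodeling ATPase Brg1 (SMARCA4), covering amino acids 836–1446. The catalogue lists the insert as human and about 1.8 kb. The automated annotation of the 7,061 nt sequenced record matches roughly 1.6 kb of it to the mouse Smarca4 protein entry, which probably reflects close conservation between the orthologues rather than a different source, though the record does not resolve this. The cloning sites used are not recorded.

Expression follows the standard pET arrangement: a T7 promoter with an adjacent lac operator, the T7 gene 10 ribosome binding site, and a T7 terminator downstream, with a plasmid-borne lacI gene supplying repressor. Transcription therefore depends on a host that provides T7 RNA polymerase and is induced with IPTG. The Brg1 fragment is fused at its N terminus to backbone-encoded elements, namely a His tag (picked up by the annotation as a short fragment of a composite His-containing tag), a thrombin cleavage site and the T7 tag. These allow metal-affinity purification, epitope detection and optional tag removal. A second His-coding stretch lies downstream of the insert, as is usual for pET28a; whether it is translated depends on a stop codon in the insert, which the record does not state.

The plasmid is selected with kanamycin through the aph(3')-Ia gene and replicates from a pBR322-type origin with bom and rop; an f1 origin is also present. The short tetracycline-resistance fragments are non-functional backbone remnants. The construct is one of a Brg1 deletion series and suits production of recombinant protein for in vitro work such as domain-mapping binding assays.
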