Features (pLannotate 1.2.2; 22 found; start..end, strand, type, name):
      1..1635    +  CDS            Smarca4 (fragment): SMCA4_MOUSE - Also known as Baf190a, Brg1, Snf2b, Snf2l4. Experimental evidence at protein level: Swiss-Prot protein existence level 1. Involved in transcriptional activation and repression of select genes by chromatin remodeling (alteration of DNA-nucleosome topology). Component of SWI/SNF chromatin remodeling complexes that carry out key enzymatic activities, changing chromatin structure by altering DNA-histone contacts within a nucleosome in an ATP-dependent manner. Component of the CREST-BRG1 complex, a multiprotein complex that regulates promoter activation by orchestrating the calcium- d
   1746..1763    +  CDS            9xHis (fragment): 9xHis affinity tag
   1773..1822    +  CDS            SET1 (fragment): solubility-enhancement tag derived from T7 phage gene 10B
   1830..1877    +  terminator     T7 terminator: transcription terminator for bacteriophage T7 RNA polymerase
   1914..2342    +  rep_origin     f1 ori (sequence partly withheld): f1 bacteriophage origin of replication; arrow indicates direction of (+) strand synthesis
   2395..2452    +  promoter       AmpR promoter (fragment): bla
   2461..3276    -  CDS            KanR: aminoglycoside phosphotransferase; aph(3')-Ia; confers resistance to kanamycin in bacteria or G418 (Geneticin®) in eukaryotes
   3398..3986    +  rep_origin     ori: high-copy-number ColE1/pMB1/pBR322/pUC origin of replication
   4172..4311    -  misc_feature   bom: basis of mobility region from pBR322
   4413..4604    -  CDS            rop: Rop protein, which maintains plasmids at low copy number; rop
   4621..5001    +  CDS            YPB1_ECOLX: Protein predicted: Swiss-Prot protein existence level 4. From Escherichia coli.
   5073..5364    -  CDS            TcR (fragment): tetracycline efflux protein; tet; confers resistance to tetracycline
   5379..5400    -  protein_bind   CAP binding site: CAP binding activates transcription in the presence of cAMP. E. coli catabolite activator protein
   5413..6495    -  CDS            lacI: lac repressor; lacI; The lac repressor binds to the lac operator to inhibit transcription in E. coli. This inhibition can be relieved by adding lactose or isopropyl-β-D-thiogalactopyranoside (IPTG).
   6496..6573    -  promoter       lacI promoter: lacI
   6581..6860    -  CDS            TcR (fragment): tetracycline efflux protein; tet; confers resistance to tetracycline
   6882..6900    +  promoter       T7 promoter: promoter for bacteriophage T7 RNA polymerase
   6901..6925    +  protein_bind   lac operator: The lac repressor binds to the lac operator to inhibit transcription in E. coli. This inhibition can be relieved by adding lactose or isopropyl-β-D-thiogalactopyranoside (IPTG). lac repressor encoded by lacI
   6940..6962    +  RBS            RBS: efficient ribosome binding site from bacteriophage T7 gene 10 (Olins and Rangwala, 1989)
   6981..6997    +  CDS            capTEV™ (fragment): composite tag for in vivo biotinylation, TEV protease cleavage, and 6xHis tagging
   7008..7025    +  CDS            thrombin site: thrombin recognition and cleavage site
   7029..7061    +  CDS            T7 tag (gene 10 leader): leader peptide from bacteriophage T7 gene 10 promotes efficient translation in E. coli
>Addgene plasmid #122117 | Brg1 Del3 pET28a | addgene full sequence | sequence record 236055 | Addgene NGS Result
CGCGGATCCCCAGCAGCAAGACGGGCCTTTGTCCCCCAGCTCCGGAGTGGGAAGTTCAACGTCTTGCTGA
CGACGTACGAGTACATCATCAAAGACAAGCACATCCTCGCCAAGATCCGTTGGAAGTACATGATTGTGGA
CGAAGGTCACCGCATGAAGAACCACCACTGCAAGCTGACGCAGGTGCTCAACACGCACTATGTGGCACCC
CGCCGCCTGCTGCTGACGGGCACACCGCTGCAGAACAAGCTTCCCGAGCTCTGGGCGCTGCTCAACTTCC
TGCTGCCCACCATCTTCAAGAGCTGCAGCACCTTCGAGCAGTGGTTTAACGCACCCTTTGCCATGACCGG
GGAAAAGGTGGACCTGAATGAGGAGGAAACCATTCTCATCATCCGGCGTCTCCACAAAGTGCTGCGGCCC
TTCTTGCTCCGACGACTCAAGAAGGAAGTCGAGGCCCAGTTGCCCGAAAAGGTGGAGTACGTCATCAAGT
GCGACATGTCTGCGCTGCAGCGAGTGCTCTACCGCCACATGCAGGCCAAGGGCGTGCTGCTGACTGATGG
CTCCGAGAAGGACAAGAAGGGCAAAGGCGGCACCAAGACCCTGATGAACACCATCATGCAGCTGCGGAAG
ATCTGCAACCACCCCTACATGTTCCAGCACATCGAGGAGTCCTTTTCCGAGCACTTGGGGTTCACTGGCG
GCATTGTCCAAGGGCTGGACCTGTACCGAGCCTCGGGTAAATTTGAGCTTCTTGATAGAATTCTTCCCAA
ACTCCGAGCAACCAACCACAAAGTGCTGCTGTTCTGCCAAATGACCTCCCTCATGACCATCATGGAAGAT
TACTTTGCGTATCGCGGCTTTAAATACCTCAGGCTTGATGGAACCACGAAGGCGGAGGACCGGGGCATGC
TGCTGAAAACCTTCAACGAGCCCGGCTCTGAGTACTTCATCTTCCTGCTCAGCACCCGGGCTGGGGGGCT
CGGCCTGAACCTCCAGTCGGCAGACACTGTGATCATTTTTGACAGCGACTGGAATCCTCACCAGGACCTG
CAAGCGCAGGACCGAGCCCACCGCATCGGGCAGCAGAACGAGGTGCGTGTGCTCCGCCTCTGCACCGTCA
ACAGCGTGGAGGAGAAGATCCTAGCTGCAGCCAAGTACAAGCTCAACGTGGACCAGAAGGTGATCCAGGC
CGGCATGTTCGACCAGAAGTCCTCCAGCCATGAGCGGCGCGCCTTCCTGCAGGCCATCCTGGAGCACGAG
GAGCAGGATGAGGAGGAAGACAAGGTGCCCGACGACGAGACCGTCAACCAGATGATCGCCCGGCACGAGG
AGGAGTTTGATCTGTTCATGCGCATGGACCTGGACCGCAGGCGCGAGGAGGCCCGCAACCCCAAGCGGAA
GCCGCGCCTCATGGAGGAGGACGAGCTCCCCTCGTGGATCATCAAGGACGACGCGGAGGTGGAGCGGCTG
ACCTGTGAGGAGGAGGAGGAGAAGATGTTCGGCCGTGGCTCCCGCCACCGCAAGGAGGTGGACTACAGCG
ACTCACTGACGGAGAAGCAGTGGCTCAAGGCCATCGAGGAGGGCACGCTGGAGGAGATCGAAGAGGAGGT
CCGGCAGAAGAAATCATCACGGAAGCGCAAGCGAGACAGCGACGCCGGCTCCTCCACCCCGACCACCAGC
ACCCGCAGCCGCGACAAGGACGACGAGAGCAAGAAGCAGAAGAAGCGCGGGCGGCCGCACTCGAGCACCA
CCACCACCACCACTGAGATCCGGCTGCTAACAAAGCCCGAAAGGAAGCTGAGTTGGCTGCTGCCACCGCT
GAGCAATAACTAGCATAACCCCTTGGGGCCTCTAAACGGGTCTTGAGGGGTTTTTTGCTGAAAGGAGGAA
CTATATCCGGATTGGCGAATGGG
[124 nt withheld, positions 1914-2037]
C
[91 nt withheld, positions 2039-2129]
A
[49 nt withheld, positions 2131-2179]
CCTTTGACGTTGGAGTCCACGTTCTTT
[37 nt withheld, positions 2207-2243]
ACCCTATCTCGGTCTATTCTTTTGATTTATAAGGGATTTTGCCGATTTCGGCCTATTGGTTAAAAAATGA
GCTGATTTAACAAAAATTTAACGCGAATTTTAACAAAATATTAACGCTTACAATTTAGGTGGCACTTTTC
GGGGAAATGTGCGCGGAACCCCTATTTGTTTATTTTTCTAAATACATTCAAATATGTATCCGCTCATGAA
TTAATTCTTAGAAAAACTCATCGAGCATCAAATGAAACTGCAATTTATTCATATCAGGATTATCAATACC
ATATTTTTGAAAAAGCCGTTTCTGTAATGAAGGAGAAAACTCACCGAGGCAGTTCCATAGGATGGCAAGA
TCCTGGTATCGGTCTGCGATTCCGACTCGTCCAACATCAATACAACCTATTAATTTCCCCTCGTCAAAAA
TAAGGTTATCAAGTGAGAAATCACCATGAGTGACGACTGAATCCGGTGAGAATGGCAAAAGTTTATGCAT
TTCTTTCCAGACTTGTTCAACAGGCCAGCCATTACGCTCGTCATCAAAATCACTCGCATCAACCAAACCG
TTATTCATTCGTGATTGCGCCTGAGCGAGACGAAATACGCGATCGCTGTTAAAAGGACAATTACAAACAG
GAATCGAATGCAACCGGCGCAGGAACACTGCCAGCGCATCAACAATATTTTCACCTGAATCAGGATATTC
TTCTAATACCTGGAATGCTGTTTTCCCGGGGATCGCAGTGGTGAGTAACCATGCATCATCAGGAGTACGG
ATAAAATGCTTGATGGTCGGAAGAGGCATAAATTCCGTCAGCCAGTTTAGTCTGACCATCTCATCTGTAA
CATCATTGGCAACGCTACCTTTGCCATGTTTCAGAAACAACTCTGGCGCATCGGGCTTCCCATACAATCG
ATAGATTGTCGCACCTGATTGCCCGACATTATCGCGAGCCCATTTATACCCATATAAATCAGCATCCATG
TTGGAATTTAATCGCGGCCTAGAGCAAGACGTTTCCCGTTGAATATGGCTCATAACACCCCTTGTATTAC
TGTTTATGTAAGCAGACAGTTTTATTGTTCATGACCAAAATCCCTTAACGTGAGTTTTCGTTCCACTGAG
CGTCAGACCCCGTAGAAAAGATCAAAGGATCTTCTTGAGATCCTTTTTTTCTGCGCGTAATCTGCTGCTT
GCAAACAAAAAAACCACCGCTACCAGCGGTGGTTTGTTTGCCGGATCAAGAGCTACCAACTCTTTTTCCG
AAGGTAACTGGCTTCAGCAGAGCGCAGATACCAAATACTGTCCTTCTAGTGTAGCCGTAGTTAGGCCACC
ACTTCAAGAACTCTGTAGCACCGCCTACATACCTCGCTCTGCTAATCCTGTTACCAGTGGCTGCTGCCAG
TGGCGATAAGTCGTGTCTTACCGGGTTGGACTCAAGACGATAGTTACCGGATAAGGCGCAGCGGTCGGGC
TGAACGGGGGGTTCGTGCACACAGCCCAGCTTGGAGCGAACGACCTACACCGAACTGAGATACCTACAGC
GTGAGCTATGAGAAAGCGCCACGCTTCCCGAAGGGAGAAAGGCGGACAGGTATCCGGTAAGCGGCAGGGT
CGGAACAGGAGAGCGCACGAGGGAGCTTCCAGGGGGAAACGCCTGGTATCTTTATAGTCCTGTCGGGTTT
CGCCACCTCTGACTTGAGCGTCGATTTTTGTGATGCTCGTCAGGGGGGCGGAGCCTATGGAAAAACGCCA
GCAACGCGGCCTTTTTACGGTTCCTGGCCTTTTGCTGGCCTTTTGCTCACATGTTCTTTCCTGCGTTATC
CCCTGATTCTGTGGATAACCGTATTACCGCCTTTGAGTGAGCTGATACCGCTCGCCGCAGCCGAACGACC
GAGCGCAGCGAGTCAGTGAGCGAGGAAGCGGAAGAGCGCCTGATGCGGTATTTTCTCCTTACGCATCTGT
GCGGTATTTCACACCGCAATGGTGCACTCTCAGTACAATCTGCTCTGATGCCGCATAGTTAAGCCAGTAT
ACACTCCGCTATCGCTACGTGACTGGGTCATGGCTGCGCCCCGACACCCGCCAACACCCGCTGACGCGCC
CTGACGGGCTTGTCTGCTCCCGGCATCCGCTTACAGACAAGCTGTGACCGTCTCCGGGAGCTGCATGTGT
CAGAGGTTTTCACCGTCATCACCGAAACGCGCGAGGCAGCTGCGGTAAAGCTCATCAGCGTGGTCGTGAA
GCGATTCACAGATGTCTGCCTGTTCATCCGCGTCCAGCTCGTTGAGTTTCTCCAGAAGCGTTAATGTCTG
GCTTCTGATAAAGCGGGCCATGTTAAGGGCGGTTTTTTCCTGTTTGGTCACTGATGCCTCCGTGTAAGGG
GGATTTCTGTTCATGGGGGTAATGATACCGATGAAACGAGAGAGGATGCTCACGATACGGGTTACTGATG
ATGAACATGCCCGGTTACTGGAACGTTGTGAGGGTAAACAACTGGCGGTATGGATGCGGCGGGACCAGAG
AAAAATCACTCAGGGTCAATGCCAGCGCTTCGTTAATACAGATGTAGGTGTTCCACAGGGTAGCCAGCAG
CATCCTGCGATGCAGATCCGGAACATAATGGTGCAGGGCGCTGACTTCCGCGTTTCCAGACTTTACGAAA
CACGGAAACCGAAGACCATTCATGTTGTTGCTCAGGTCGCAGACGTTTTGCAGCAGCAGTCGCTTCACGT
TCGCTCGCGTATCGGTGATTCATTCTGCTAACCAGTAAGGCAACCCCGCCAGCCTAGCCGGGTCCTCAAC
GACAGGAGCACGATCATGCGCACCCGTGGGGCCGCCATGCCGGCGATAATGGCCTGCTTCTCGCCGAAAC
GTTTGGTGGCGGGACCAGTGACGAAGGCTTGAGCGAGGGCGTGCAAGATTCCGAATACCGCAAGCGACAG
GCCGATCATCGTCGCGCTCCAGCGAAAGCGGTCCTCGCCGAAAATGACCCAGAGCGCTGCCGGCACCTGT
CCTACGAGTTGCATGATAAAGAAGACAGTCATAAGTGCGGCGACGATAGTCATGCCCCGCGCCCACCGGA
AGGAGCTGACTGGGTTGAAGGCTCTCAAGGGCATCGGTCGAGATCCCGGTGCCTAATGAGTGAGCTAACT
TACATTAATTGCGTTGCGCTCACTGCCCGCTTTCCAGTCGGGAAACCTGTCGTGCCAGCTGCATTAATGA
ATCGGCCAACGCGCGGGGAGAGGCGGTTTGCGTATTGGGCGCCAGGGTGGTTTTTCTTTTCACCAGTGAG
ACGGGCAACAGCTGATTGCCCTTCACCGCCTGGCCCTGAGAGAGTTGCAGCAAGCGGTCCACGCTGGTTT
GCCCCAGCAGGCGAAAATCCTGTTTGATGGTGGTTAACGGCGGGATATAACATGAGCTGTCTTCGGTATC
GTCGTATCCCACTACCGAGATATCCGCACCAACGCGCAGCCCGGACTCGGTAATGGCGCGCATTGCGCCC
AGCGCCATCTGATCGTTGGCAACCAGCATCGCAGTGGGAACGATGCCCTCATTCAGCATTTGCATGGTTT
GTTGAAAACCGGACATGGCACTCCAGTCGCCTTCCCGTTCCGCTATCGGCTGAATTTGATTGCGAGTGAG
ATATTTATGCCAGCCAGCCAGACGCAGACGCGCCGAGACAGAACTTAATGGGCCCGCTAACAGCGCGATT
TGCTGGTGACCCAATGCGACCAGATGCTCCACGCCCAGTCGCGTACCGTCTTCATGGGAGAAAATAATAC
TGTTGATGGGTGTCTGGTCAGAGACATCAAGAAATAACGCCGGAACATTAGTGCAGGCAGCTTCCACAGC
AATGGCATCCTGGTCATCCAGCGGATAGTTAATGATCAGCCCACTGACGCGTTGCGCGAGAAGATTGTGC
ACCGCCGCTTTACAGGCTTCGACGCCGCTTCGTTCTACCATCGACACCACCACGCTGGCACCCAGTTGAT
CGGCGCGAGATTTAATCGCCGCGACAATTTGCGACGGCGCGTGCAGGGCCAGACTGGAGGTGGCAACGCC
AATCAGCAACGACTGTTTGCCCGCCAGTTGTTGTGCCACGCGGTTGGGAATGTAATTCAGCTCCGCCATC
GCCGCTTCCACTTTTTCCCGCGTTTTCGCAGAAACGTGGCTGGCCTGGTTCACCACGCGGGAAACGGTCT
GATAAGAGACACCGGCATACTCTGCGACATCGTATAACGTTACTGGTTTCACATTCACCACCCTGAATTG
ACTCTCTTCCGGGCGCTATCATGCCATACCGCGAAAGGTTTTGCGCCATTCGATGGTGTCCGGGATCTCG
ACGCTCTCCCTTATGCGACTCCTGCATTAGGAAGCAGCCCAGTAGTAGGTTGAGGCCGTTGAGCACCGCC
GCCGCAAGGAATGGTGCATGCAAGGAGATGGCGCCCAACAGTCCCCCGGCCACGGGGCCTGCCACCATAC
CCACGCCGAAACAAGCGCTCATGAGCCCGAAGTGGCGAGCCCGATCTTCCCCATCGGTGATGTCGGCGAT
ATAGGCGCCAGCAACCGCACCTGTGGCGCCGGTGATGCCGGCCACGATGCGTCCGGCGTAGAGGATCGAG
ATCTCGATCCCGCGAAATTAATACGACTCACTATAGGGGAATTGTGAGCGGATAACAATTCCCCTCTAGA
AATAATTTTGTTTAACTTTAAGAAGGAGATATACCATGGGCAGCAGCCATCATCATCATCATCACAGCAG
CGGCCTGGTGCCGCGCGGCAGCCATATGGCTAGCATGACTGGTGGACAGCAAATGGGT
